>Addgene plasmid #16034 | pRK5 Fyn deltaSH3 | addgene partial sequence | sequence record 22396 | SP6 5'-ATTTAGGTGACACTATAG-3'
TGTCCACTCCCAGGTCCAACTGCACCTCGGTTCTATCGCGATTGAATTCCCCGGGGATCCTCTAGCGCGT
GACGGATCGTTGGCGGAAATTTTGGAATTTAGACCATGGGCTGTGTGCAATGTAAGGATAAAGAAGCAAC
AAAACTGACGGAGGAGAGGGACGGCAGCCTGAACCAGAGCTCTGGGTACCGCTATGGCACAGACCCCACC
CCTCAGCACTACCCCAGCTTCGGTGTGACCTCCATCCCCAACTACAACAACTTCCACGCAGCCGGGGGCC
AAGGACTCACCGTCTTTGGAGGTGTGAACTCTTCGTCTCATACGGGGACCGACTCTATCCAGGCAGAAGA
GTGGTACTTTGGAAAACTTGGCCGAAAAGATGCTGAGCGACAGCTATTGTCCTTTGGAAACCCAAGAGGT
ACCTTTCTTATCCGCGAGAGTGAAACCACCAAAGGTGCCTATTCACTTTCTATCCGTGATTGGGATGATA
TGAAAGGAGACCATGTCAAACATTATAAAATTCGCAAACTTGACAATGGTGGATACTACATTACCACCCG
GGCCCAGTTTGAAACACTTCAGCAGCTTGTACAACATTACTCAGAGAGAGCTGCAGGTCTCTGCTGCCGC
CTAGTAGTTCCCTGTCACAAAGGGATGCCAAGGCTTACCGATCTGTCTGTCAAAACCAAAGATGTCTGGG
AAATCCCTCGAGAATCCCTGCAGTTGATCAAGAGACTGGGAAATGGGCAGTT
