[The description below was written by a language model from this plasmid's Addgene catalogue record.]
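Description:
pRK5 Fyn deltaSH3 is a mammalian expression plasmid built on the pRK5 backbone (about 4.7 kb without insert) that carries a mutant form of human c-Fyn, the Src-family non-receptor tyrosine kinase encoded by FYN. It is maintained in E. coli as a high-copy plasmid under ampicillin selection. The record lists no selectable marker for mammalian cells, which fits use by transient transfection, although that is not stated explicitly. The promoter driving the insert is also not recorded. pRK5 vectors are generally known as CMV promoter-driven expression plasmids, and the listing of an SP6 primer for 5′ sequencing suggests an SP6 site upstream of the cloning region.

The insert is roughly 1.5 kb and was cloned by restriction digestion between BamHI (5′) and SalI (3′), both of which remain intact, so the fragment can be excised or transferred. It carries the "Delta SH3" mutation, a deletion of amino acids 76–141 that removes the SH3 domain. In Src-family kinases this module binds proline-rich motifs in partner proteins and also contributes to the intramolecular contacts that keep the kinase autoinhibited. Its deletion therefore allows tests of whether SH3-mediated interactions are needed for a given Fyn function. No epitope tag or reporter is recorded. The associated publication concerns EGF receptor signalling through Fyn and its effect on integrin α6β4 at hemidesmosomes during epithelial cell migration and carcinoma invasion. The construct is thus suited to domain-mapping and structure–function studies of Fyn in cultured mammalian cells, typically alongside wild-type or other mutant Fyn plasmids.
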