Addgene plasmid #16034: pRK5 Fyn deltaSH3
Depositing lab: Filippo Giancotti. Depositing organization: Memorial Sloan-Kettering Cancer Center. Publication: EGF-R signaling through Fyn kinase disrupts the function of integrin alpha6beta4 at hemidesmosomes: role in epithelial cell migration and carcinoma invasion. Mariotti A, Kedeshian PA, Dans M, Curatola AM, Gagnoux-Palacios L, Giancotti FG. J Cell Biol. 2001 Oct 29. 155(3):447-58. 10.1083/jcb.200105017 PubMed 11684709.
Backbone
  Vector backbone: pRK5
  Backbone size w/o insert (bp): 4700
  Vector type: Mammalian Expression
Growth in bacteria
  Bacterial resistance: Ampicillin, 100 μg/mL
  Growth temperature: 37°C
  Growth strain: DH5alpha
  Copy number: High Copy
Gene/Insert
  Gene/Insert name: c-Fyn (alt name: Fyn)
  Species: H. sapiens (human)
  Insert size (bp): 1500
  Mutation: Delta SH3: deletion of amino acids 76-141
  Entrez Gene: FYN (a.k.a. SLK, SYN, p59-FYN)
  Cloning method: Restriction Enzyme; 5′ cloning site BamHI (not destroyed); 3′ cloning site SalI (not destroyed)
  Sequencing primers: 5′ SP6
Terms and licenses: Academic/Nonprofit Terms; Industry Terms: Not Available to Industry
How to cite: pRK5 Fyn deltaSH3 was a gift from Filippo Giancotti (Addgene plasmid # 16034 ; http://n2t.net/addgene:16034 ; RRID:Addgene_16034)
